>Addgene plasmid #37885 | MSCV-N 18E6 no* | depositor partial sequence | sequence record 47534 | Tag and insert
ATGGACTACAAGGATGACGATGACAAGCTCGATGGAGGATACCCATACGATGTTCCAGATTACGCTGCTC
GAGGTTATCAAACAAGTTTGTACAAAAAAGTTGGCACCATGGCGCGCTTTGAGGATCCAACACGGCGACC
CTACAAGCTACCTGATCTGTGCACGGAACTGAACACTTCACTGCAAGACATAGAAATAACCTGTGTATAT
TGCAAGACAGTATTGGAACTTACAGAGGCATTTGAATTTGCATTTAAAGATTTATTTGTGGTGTATAGAG
ACAGTATACCGCATGCTGCATGCCATAAATGTATAGATTTTTATTCTAGAATTAGAGAATTAAGACATTA
TTCAGACTCTGTGTATGGAGACACATTGGAAAAACTAACTAACACTGGGTTATACAATTTATTAATAAGG
TGCCTGCGGTGCCAGAAACCGTTGAATCCAGCAGAAAAACTTAGACACCTTAATGAAAAACGACGATTTC
ACAACATAGCTGGGCACTATAGAGGCCAGTGCCATTCGTGCTGCAACCGAGCACGACAGGAACGACTCCA
ACGACGCAGAGAAACACAAGTATAG
