>Addgene plasmid #37885 | MSCV-N 18E6 no* | addgene partial sequence | sequence record 50276 | pLXSN-5
TCACTCCTTCTCTAGGCGCCGGAATTAGATCTGCCACCATGGACTACAAGGATGACGATGACAAGCTCGA
TGGAGGATACCCATACGATGTTCCAGATTACGCTGCTCGAGGTTATCAAACAAGTTTGTACAAAAAAGTT
GGCACCATGGCGCGCTTTGAGGATCCAACACGGCGACCCTACAAGCTACCTGATCTGTGCACGGAACTGA
ACACTTCACTGCAAGACATAGAAATAACCTGTGTATATTGCAAGACAGTATTGGAACTTACAGAGGCATT
TGAATTTGCATTTAAAGATTTATTTGTGGTGTATAGAGACAGTATACCGCATGCTGCATGCCATAAATGT
ATAGATTTTTATTCTAGAATTAGAGAATTAAGACATTATTCAGACTCTGTGTATGGAGACACATTGGAAA
AACTAACTAACACTGGGTTATACAATTTATTAATAAGGTGCCTGCGGTGCCAGAAACCGTTGAATCCAGC
AGAAAAACTTAGACACCTTAATGAAAAACGACGATTTCACAACATAGCTGGGCACTATAGAGGCCAGTGC
CATTCGTGCTGCAACCGAGCACGACAGGAACGACTCCAACGACGCAGAGAAACACAAGTATAGCCAACTT
TCTTGTACAAAGTGGTTCGATAACGAATTCCGCCCCCCCCCCCTAACGTTACTGG
