[The description below was written by a language model from this plasmid's Addgene catalogue record.]
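Description:
MSCV-N 18E6 no* is a retroviral mammalian expression plasmid built on the MSCV-N FLAGHA backbone, a murine stem cell virus-type vector used to produce retroviral particles that stably deliver a transgene into mammalian cells. It is propagated in E. coli as a low-copy plasmid under ampicillin selection, and transduced mammalian cells are selected with puromycin. No feature table is provided, so the positions of the LTRs, packaging signal and bacterial origin cannot be confirmed from the record.

The insert is the E6 open reading frame of human papillomavirus type 18, about 477 bp, introduced by Gateway recombination. It carries a V44A substitution. The "no*" designation is not explained in the record; it may refer to a form of E6 that cannot give rise to the spliced E6* products, but this is an inference rather than a stated fact. The backbone supplies tandem Flag and HA epitope tags fused to the N terminus of E6, which allows detection and sequential affinity purification of the viral protein and its associated host factors. The record lists the promoter as "PKG", presumably the phosphoglycerate kinase (PGK) promoter. In MSCV-type vectors this element commonly drives the puromycin resistance gene while the 5′ LTR drives the insert, but the record does not say which arrangement applies here.

The recorded total size (7142 bp) is smaller than the stated backbone size without insert (8162 bp). This is consistent with replacement of a Gateway cassette during cloning, though the record does not say so. The construct comes from a collection of tumour virus open reading frames used to examine how viral proteins perturb host cell networks, and it suits stable expression of tagged HPV18 E6 for interaction and functional studies.
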