Addgene plasmid #37885: MSCV-N 18E6 no*
Depositing lab: Karl Munger. Depositing organization: Brigham and Women's Hospital. Publication: Interpreting cancer genomes using systematic host network perturbations by tumour virus proteins. Rozenblatt-Rosen O, Deo RC, Padi M, Adelmant G, Calderwood MA, Rolland T, Grace M, Dricot A, Askenazi M, Tavares M, Pevzner SJ, Abderazzaq F, Byrdsong D, Carvunis AR, Chen AA, Cheng J, Correll M, Duarte M, Fan C, Feltkamp MC, Ficarro SB, Franchi R, Garg BK, Gulbahce N, Hao T, Holthaus AM, James R, Korkhin A, Litovchick L, Mar JC, Pak TR, Rabello S, Rubio R, Shen Y, Singh S, Spangle JM, Tasan M, Wanamaker S, Webber JT, Roecklein-Canfield J, Johannsen E, Barabasi AL, Beroukhim R, Kieff E, Cusick ME, Hill DE, Munger K, Marto JA, Quackenbush J, Roth FP, DeCaprio JA, Vidal M. Nature. 2012 Jul 26;487(7408):491-5. 10.1038/nature11288 PubMed 22810586.
Backbone
  Vector backbone: MSCV-N FLAGHA
  Backbone size w/o insert (bp): 8162
  Total vector size (bp): 7142
  Vector type: Mammalian Expression, Retroviral
  Selectable markers: Puromycin
Growth in bacteria
  Bacterial resistance: Ampicillin, 100 μg/mL
  Growth temperature: 37°C
  Growth strain: DH5alpha
  Copy number: Low Copy
Gene/Insert
  Gene/Insert name: HPV 18E6 no* (alt names: E6; HpV18gp1)
  Species: HPV
  Insert size (bp): 477
  Mutation: V44A
  GenBank ID: NP_040310.1
  Entrez Gene: E6 (a.k.a. HpV18gp1)
  Promoter: PKG
  Tag / fusion protein: Flag (N terminal on backbone); HA (N terminal on backbone)
  Cloning method: Gateway Cloning
  Sequencing primers: 5′ LXSN 5'; 3′ MSCV-N seq. rev
Resource information
  A portion of this plasmid was derived from a plasmid made by: Y. Jacob lab
Terms and licenses: Academic/Nonprofit Terms; Industry Terms: Not Available to Industry
How to cite: MSCV-N 18E6 no* was a gift from Karl Munger (Addgene plasmid # 37885 ; http://n2t.net/addgene:37885 ; RRID:Addgene_37885)
